Addgene plasmid #1195: p2UGFP
Depositing lab: Susan Lindquist. Depositing organization: Whitehead Institute for Biomedical Research. Publication: Support for the prion hypothesis for inheritance of a phenotypic trait in yeast. Patino MM, Liu JJ, Glover JR, Lindquist S. Science 1996 Aug 2;273(5275):622-6. 10.1126/science.273.5275.622 PubMed 8662547.
Backbone
  Vector backbone: p2UGpd
  Backbone size w/o insert (bp): 6016
  Vector type: Yeast Expression
  Selectable markers: URA3
Growth in bacteria
  Bacterial resistance: Ampicillin, 100 μg/mL
  Growth temperature: 37°C
  Growth strain: DH5alpha
  Copy number: High Copy
Gene/Insert
  Gene/Insert name: GFP w/ stop codon
  Species: jellyfish
  Insert size (bp): 720
  Cloning method: Restriction Enzyme; 5′ cloning site BamHI (not destroyed); 3′ cloning site SpeI (destroyed during cloning)
  Sequencing primers: 5′ M13 Reverse
Terms and licenses: Academic/Nonprofit Terms; Industry Terms: Not Available to Industry
Depositor comments: 2 micron yeast plasmid. GPD promoter. Map of empty vector included here.
How to cite: p2UGFP was a gift from Susan Lindquist (Addgene plasmid # 1195 ; http://n2t.net/addgene:1195 ; RRID:Addgene_1195)
