[The description below was written by a language model from this plasmid's Addgene catalogue record.]
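Description:
p2UGFP is a yeast expression plasmid built on the p2UGpd backbone (about 6 kb without insert), a 2 micron-based episomal vector. The 2 micron origin supports multicopy maintenance in Saccharomyces cerevisiae, and the URA3 marker allows selection by uracil prototrophy in ura3 host strains. For propagation in E. coli the plasmid confers ampicillin resistance and is recorded as high copy; the bacterial origin itself is not named in the record.

The payload is a roughly 720 bp jellyfish GFP coding sequence that carries its own stop codon, so it is expressed as free, unfused GFP. It was inserted by restriction cloning between a BamHI site at the 5′ end, which remains intact, and a SpeI site at the 3′ end, which was destroyed during cloning. According to the depositor comments, expression is driven by the GPD promoter, the strong constitutive promoter of the yeast glyceraldehyde-3-phosphate dehydrogenase gene, which together with the multicopy 2 micron backbone should give high-level GFP production. The record does not state the terminator or which GFP variant is used, and the supplied map is of the empty vector rather than this construct.

The plasmid comes from work on prion-based inheritance of a phenotypic trait in yeast. The record does not spell out its specific role. However, a stop-codon-terminated GFP under the same promoter would naturally serve as a control for diffuse cytoplasmic fluorescence alongside GFP fusion proteins. The retained BamHI site upstream of GFP could also allow further cloning at that position.
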