>Addgene plasmid #1195 | p2UGFP | addgene partial sequence | sequence record 16454 | 1195 with M13 Reverse
CCCTCACTAAAGGGAAACAAAAGCTGGAGCTCACTAGCTAGNTTTTGTATAGTTCATCCATGNCCATGTG
TAATCCCAGCAGCTGTTACAAACTCAAGAAGGACCATGTGGTCTCTCTTTTCGTTGGGATCTTTCGAAAG
GGCAGATTGTGTGGACAGGTAATGGTTGTCTGGTAAAAGGACAGGGCCATCGCCAATTGGAGTATTTTGT
TGATAATGGTCTGCTAGTTGAACGCTTCCATCTTCAATGTTGTGTCTAATTTTGAAGTTAACTTTGATTC
CATTCTTTTGTTTGTCTGCCATGATGTATACATTGTGTGAGTTATAGTTGTATTCCAATTTGTGTCCAAG
AATGTTTCCATCTTCTTTAAAATCAATACCTTTTAACTCGATTCTATTAACAAGGGTATCACCTTCAAAC
TTGACTTCAGCACGTGTCTTGTAGTTCCCGTCATCTTTGAAAAATATAGTTCTTTCCTGTACATAACCTT
CGGGCATGGCACTCTTGAAAAAGTCATGCCGTTTCATATGATCTGGGTATCTTGAAAAGCATTGAACACC
ATAAGAGAAAGTAGTGACAAGTGTTGGCCATGGAACAGGTAGTTTTCCAGTAGTGCAAATAAATTTAAGG
GTAAGTTTTCCGTATGTTGCATCACCTTCACCCTCTCCACTGACAGAAAATTTGTGCCCATTAACATCAC
CATCTAATTCAACAAGAAATTGGGACAACTCCAGTGNAAAAGTTCTTCTCCTTTACTCATATGGGATCCG
TCGAAAACTAAGTTCTTGGTG
